>Addgene plasmid #212553 | pTwist-SARS-CoV-2 Spike-deltaC18 I332V (GTC) | addgene full sequence | sequence record 431570 | Addgene NGS Result
CATGTTTGTGTTCCTCGTTCTCCTGCCCCTCGTTTCTTCCCAATGCGTGAACCTCACAACTAGAACGCAG
CTCCCACCCGCTTACACGAACTCTTTTACTCGTGGAGTATACTATCCCGATAAAGTCTTTAGGTCCAGTG
TCCTTCATTCTACTCAAGACCTTTTCCTGCCATTCTTCTCAAATGTCACCTGGTTCCATGCTATCCACGT
TTCTGGCACCAACGGAACTAAACGATTTGATAATCCCGTCTTGCCATTTAACGATGGCGTATACTTTGCC
TCAACGGAGAAGTCCAACATTATCCGGGGATGGATATTTGGCACCACCCTGGACTCCAAGACACAGTCTC
TCCTCATTGTGAACAACGCCACCAATGTCGTCATCAAAGTCTGTGAATTTCAATTTTGTAACGATCCCTT
TCTCGGGGTTTATTATCATAAGAATAACAAGTCTTGGATGGAGTCAGAGTTCCGCGTTTACAGTTCCGCT
AACAACTGTACTTTTGAGTACGTTTCCCAACCATTTCTCATGGATCTTGAAGGGAAGCAAGGCAACTTCA
AGAATCTCCGCGAATTTGTGTTTAAGAATATAGACGGCTACTTCAAAATTTATAGCAAGCATACCCCGAT
AAATCTGGTTCGGGATCTCCCTCAAGGCTTCTCCGCGTTGGAACCCCTCGTGGACTTGCCGATTGGCATC
AACATCACCCGGTTCCAAACCCTTCTTGCCCTTCATCGAAGCTACCTCACGCCTGGCGACAGTAGTAGTG
GTTGGACAGCGGGCGCAGCAGCCTACTATGTGGGATATTTGCAACCACGCACCTTTCTTCTCAAATATAA
CGAAAACGGAACAATTACCGATGCCGTAGACTGTGCCCTCGATCCCCTGTCCGAAACTAAATGCACACTC
AAGTCCTTCACAGTTGAGAAAGGCATATACCAAACCAGTAACTTCCGCGTCCAACCCACCGAATCCATTG
TTCGATTCCCTAACGTCACCAATTTGTGTCCTTTCGGTGAAGTATTTAATGCCACTCGATTTGCATCAGT
TTATGCCTGGAATCGCAAGCGAATATCAAATTGTGTTGCAGATTATAGTGTCCTGTATAATAGCGCATCA
TTCAGCACTTTTAAGTGTTATGGGGTCAGCCCTACGAAATTGAATGACTTGTGTTTTACCAACGTTTACG
CAGATTCTTTCGTCATACGCGGCGACGAAGTCCGACAGATTGCACCGGGGCAAACCGGAAAGATAGCAGA
CTATAATTATAAGTTGCCGGATGACTTCACCGGCTGCGTTATAGCATGGAACTCCAATAATCTCGATTCA
AAAGTCGGCGGCAACTATAATTATCTTTACCGCCTGTTTCGCAAGTCAAATCTGAAGCCCTTTGAACGTG
ACATCTCCACCGAAATTTATCAAGCTGGCAGCACCCCATGTAATGGAGTGGAAGGGTTTAACTGTTATTT
TCCCCTTCAATCATACGGATTTCAACCAACAAATGGGGTGGGCTATCAACCATATCGGGTGGTAGTCTTG
AGCTTTGAGCTGCTCCACGCACCGGCTACAGTTTGCGGACCGAAGAAAAGCACTAACCTGGTGAAGAATA
AATGTGTGAACTTCAACTTTAATGGGCTCACCGGAACAGGGGTGCTGACAGAATCAAACAAGAAATTTCT
CCCTTTTCAACAATTTGGTAGAGACATTGCCGATACCACAGATGCCGTCCGCGATCCGCAAACACTGGAA
ATCCTCGATATAACACCCTGTAGCTTCGGCGGGGTCAGCGTGATAACTCCCGGAACGAACACATCCAACC
AAGTGGCTGTCCTGTATCAAGATGTCAACTGTACCGAAGTCCCTGTGGCGATACACGCCGACCAACTGAC
ACCCACCTGGAGAGTCTACTCAACAGGTTCCAATGTCTTTCAAACTAGAGCGGGTTGTCTCATTGGCGCT
GAGCATGTCAATAATTCATACGAATGTGATATTCCTATTGGGGCAGGAATCTGTGCGTCTTATCAAACTC
AAACGAACTCACCACGGCGCGCTCGCTCAGTAGCCAGCCAGTCCATAATCGCCTATACCATGAGTCTCGG
GGCTGAGAACTCCGTGGCTTATTCAAACAATTCCATCGCAATCCCAACTAACTTTACCATTAGCGTTACC
ACGGAAATCTTGCCCGTCAGCATGACTAAGACGAGCGTAGACTGTACGATGTATATCTGTGGGGATTCCA
CCGAGTGTAGCAACCTCTTGCTTCAATACGGGTCTTTCTGTACTCAACTCAACCGAGCATTGACCGGAAT
TGCGGTCGAACAAGACAAGAATACCCAAGAGGTGTTCGCACAAGTAAAGCAAATATACAAAACGCCGCCA
ATCAAAGATTTTGGCGGGTTTAATTTTAGCCAAATACTGCCAGACCCATCTAAGCCTTCAAAACGCAGCT
TTATCGAGGATCTGCTGTTCAACAAAGTTACGTTGGCTGACGCGGGTTTCATTAAGCAGTATGGGGATTG
TTTGGGAGACATTGCGGCCCGCGACCTTATCTGTGCTCAAAAATTCAATGGGTTGACAGTTCTGCCCCCT
CTGCTCACTGATGAGATGATTGCACAGTATACATCAGCATTGTTGGCAGGAACCATTACATCCGGCTGGA
CTTTTGGCGCGGGTGCGGCCCTTCAAATACCTTTCGCTATGCAAATGGCTTACAGATTCAATGGGATTGG
TGTCACGCAAAATGTATTGTATGAAAATCAGAAGCTGATCGCTAATCAATTTAACAGCGCGATTGGCAAG
ATCCAAGATTCACTGTCAAGCACAGCGTCCGCCCTCGGCAAACTCCAAGATGTTGTGAATCAAAACGCCC
AGGCCCTGAATACCCTCGTGAAGCAACTGAGTTCTAACTTCGGCGCAATCTCCAGCGTCCTCAACGACAT
ATTGTCCAGACTTGATAAGGTGGAAGCCGAGGTGCAAATTGATCGGCTCATCACAGGCAGGCTCCAGTCA
CTCCAAACTTATGTGACACAACAGTTGATCCGGGCTGCTGAGATACGAGCAAGCGCCAACCTGGCCGCCA
CTAAAATGTCAGAGTGCGTGCTCGGGCAGTCCAAACGGGTTGACTTTTGTGGCAAGGGCTATCACTTGAT
GTCCTTCCCCCAATCCGCCCCACATGGAGTGGTCTTTCTCCACGTCACTTATGTCCCTGCTCAAGAGAAG
AACTTTACGACAGCTCCAGCAATCTGTCACGATGGCAAAGCGCACTTTCCCAGGGAAGGCGTTTTCGTCA
GTAATGGCACGCATTGGTTTGTGACCCAAAGGAATTTCTATGAACCCCAAATCATAACCACTGACAATAC
ATTTGTCTCAGGCAACTGTGATGTGGTCATTGGGATCGTGAACAACACGGTATATGATCCCCTGCAACCC
GAGTTGGATAGCTTCAAAGAGGAATTGGATAAATACTTTAAGAATCATACTTCACCCGATGTTGATCTCG
GGGACATATCAGGAATAAATGCAAGTGTCGTCAACATTCAGAAAGAGATTGATCGCCTTAATGAGGTCGC
CAAGAACTTGAATGAATCTTTGATCGACTTGCAAGAACTGGGCAAATACGAACAATATATTAAATGGCCC
TGGTACATTTGGTTGGGCTTTATCGCCGGACTTATAGCTATCGTTATGGTCACAATTATGTTGTGCTGTA
TGACTAGCTGTTGTTCCTGCTTGAAAGGATGTTGCAGTTGCGGATCTTGTTGTAAATAAAGGATCCTCTA
GAAGTTGTCTCCTCCTGCACTGACTGACTGATACAATCGATTTCTGGATCCGCAGGCCTAATCAACCTCT
GGATTACAAAATTTGTGAAAGATTGACTGGTATTCTTAACTATGTTGCTCCTTTTACGCTATGTGGATAC
GCTGCTTTAATGCCTTTGTATCATGCTATTGCTTCCCGTATGGCTTTCATTTTCTCCTCCTTGTATAAAT
CCTGGTTGCTGTCTCTTTATGAGGAGTTGTGGCCCGTTGTCAGGCAACGTGGCGTGGTGTGCACTGTGTT
TGCTGACGCAACCCCCACTGGTTGGGGCATTGCCACCACCTGTCAGCTCCTTTCCGGGACTTTCGCTTTC
CCCCTCCCTATTGCCACGGCGGAACTCATCGCCGCCTGCCTTGCCCGCTGCTGGACAGGGGCTCGGCTGT
TGGGCACTGACAATTCCGTGGTGTTGTCGGGGAAGCTGACGTCCTTTCCATGGCTGCTCGCCTGTGTTGC
CACCTGGATTCTGCGCGGGACGTCCTTCTGCTACGTCCCTTCGGCCCTCAATCCAGCGGACCTTCCTTCC
CGCGGCCTGCTGCCGGCTCTGCGGCCTCTTCCGCGTCTTCGCCTTCGCCCTCAGACGAGTCGGATCTCCC
TTTGGGCCGCCTCCCCGCCTGTCTAGCTTGACTGACTGAGATACAGCGTACCTTCAGCTCACAGACATGA
TAAGATACATTGATGAGTTTGGACAAACCACAACTAGAATGCAGTGAAAAAAATGCTTTATTTGTGAAAT
TTGTGATGCTATTGCTTTATTTGTAACCATTATAAGCTGCAATAAACAAGTTAACAACAACAATTGCATT
CATTTTATGTTTCAGGTTCAGGGGGAGGTGTGGGAGGTTTTTTAAAGCAAGTAAAACCTCTACAAATGTG
GTATTGGCCCATCTCTATCGGTATCGTAGCATAACCCCTTGGGGCCTCTAAACGGGTCTTGAGGGGTTTT
TTGTGCCCCTCGGGCCGGATTGCTATCTACCGGCATTGGCGCAGAAAAAAATGCCTGATGCGACGCTGCG
CGTCTTATACTCCCACATATGCCAGATTCAGCAACGGATACGGCTTCCCCAACTTGCCCACTTCCATACG
TGTCCTCCTTACCAGAAATTTATCCTTAAGGTCGTCAGCTATCCTGCAGGCGATCTCTCGATTTCGATCA
AGACATTCCTTTAATGGTCTTTTCTGGACACCACTAGGGGTCAGAAGTAGTTCATCAAACTTTCTTCCCT
CCCTAATCTCATTGGTTACCTTGGGCTATCGAAACTTAATTAAGCGATCTGCATCTCAATTAGTCAGCAA
CCATAGTCCCGCCCCTAACTCCGCCCATCCCGCCCCTAACTCCGCCCAGTTCCGCCCATTCTCCGCCCCA
TCGCTGACTAATTTTTTTTATTTATGCAGAGGCCGAGGCCGCCTCGGCCTCTGAGCTATTCCAGAAGTAG
TGAGGAGGCTTTTTTGGAGGCCTAGGCTTTTGCAAAGGAGGTAGCCAACATGATTGAACAAGATGGATTG
CACGCAGGTTCTCCCGCCGCTTGGGTGGAGAGGCTATTCGGCTATGACTGGGCACAACAGACAATCGGCT
GCTCTGATGCCGCCGTGTTCCGGCTGTCAGCGCAGGGGCGCCCGGTTCTTTTTGTCAAGACCGACCTGTC
CGGTGCCCTGAATGAACTCCAGGACGAGGCAGCGCGGCTATCGTGGCTGGCCACGACGGGCGTTCCTTGC
GCAGCTGTGCTCGACGTTGTCACTGAAGCGGGAAGGGACTGGCTGCTATTGGGCGAAGTGCCGGGGCAGG
ATCTCCTGTCATCTCACCTTGCTCCTGCCGAGAAAGTATCCATCATGGCTGATGCAATGCGGCGGCTGCA
TACGCTTGATCCGGCTACCTGCCCATTCGACCACCAAGCGAAACATCGCATCGAGCGAGCACGTACTCGG
ATGGAAGCCGGTCTTGTCGATCAGGATGATCTGGACGAAGAGCATCAGGGGCTCGCGCCAGCCGAACTGT
TCGCCAGGCTCAAGGCGCGGATGCCCGACGGCGAGGATCTCGTCGTGACCCACGGCGATGCCTGCTTGCC
GAATATCATGGTGGAAAATGGCCGCTTTTCTGGATTCATCGACTGTGGCCGGCTGGGTGTGGCGGACCGC
TATCAGGACATAGCGTTGGCTACCCGTGATATTGCTGAAGAGCTTGGCGGCGAATGGGCTGACCGCTTCC
TCGTGCTTTACGGTATCGCCGCTCCCGATTCGCAGCGCATCGCCTTCTATCGCCTTCTTGACGAGTTCTT
CTAGTATGTAAGCCCTGTGCCTTCTAGTTGCCAGCCATCTGTTGTTTGCCCCTCCCCCGTGCCTTCCTTG
ACCCTGGAAGGTGCCACTCCCACTGTCCTTTCCTAATAAAATGAGGAAATTGCATCGCATTGTCTGAGTA
GGTGTCATTCTATTCTGGGGGGTGGGGTGGGGCAGGACAGCAAGGGGGAGGATTGGGAAGACAATAGCAG
GCATGCTGGGGATGCGGTGGGCTCTATGGTTAATTAACCAGTCAAGTCAGCTACTTGGCGAGATCGACTT
GTCTGGGTTTCGACTACGCTCAGAATTGCGTCAGTCAAGTTCGATCTGGTCCTTGCTATTGCACCCGTTC
TCCGATTACGAGTTTCATTTAAATCATGTGAGCAAAAGGCCAGCAAAAGGCCAGGAACCGTAAAAAGGCC
GCGTTGCTGGCGTTTTTCCATAGGCTCCGCCCCCCTGACGAGCATCACAAAAATCGACGCTCAAGTCAGA
GGTGGCGAAACCCGACAGGACTATAAAGATACCAGGCGTTTCCCCCTGGAAGCTCCCTCGTGCGCTCTCC
TGTTCCGACCCTGCCGCTTACCGGATACCTGTCCGCCTTTCTCCCTTCGGGAAGCGTGGCGCTTTCTCAT
AGCTCACGCTGTAGGTATCTCAGTTCGGTGTAGGTCGTTCGCTCCAAGCTGGGCTGTGTGCACGAACCCC
CCGTTCAGCCCGACCGCTGCGCCTTATCCGGTAACTATCGTCTTGAGTCCAACCCGGTAAGACACGACTT
ATCGCCACTGGCAGCAGCCACTGGTAACAGGATTAGCAGAGCGAGGTATGTAGGCGGTGCTACAGAGTTC
TTGAAGTGGTGGCCTAACTACGGCTACACTAGAAGAACAGTATTTGGTATCTGCGCTCTGCTGAAGCCAG
TTACCTTCGGAAAAAGAGTTGGTAGCTCTTGATCCGGCAAACAAACCACCGCTGGTAGCGGTGGTTTTTT
TGTTTGCAAGCAGCAGATTACGCGCAGAAAAAAAGGATCTCAAGAAGATCCTTTGATCTTTTCTACGGGG
TCTGACGCTCAGTGGAACGAAAACTCACGTTAAGGGATTTTGGTCATGAGATTATCAAAAAGGATCTTCA
CCTAGATCCTTTTAAATTAAAAATGAAGTTTTAAATCAATCTAAAGTATATATGAGTAAACTTGGTCTGA
CAGTTACCAATGCTTAATCAGTGAGGCACCTATCTCAGCGATCTGTCTATTTCGTTCATCCATAGTTGCA
TTTAAATTTCCGAACTCTCCAAGGCCCTCGTCGGAAAATCTTCAAACCTTTCGTCCGATCCATCTTGCAG
GCTACCTCTCGAACGAACTATCGCAAGTCTCTTGGCCGGCCTTGCGCCTTGGCTATTGCTTGGCAGCGCC
TATCGCCAGGTATTACTCCAATCCCGAATATCCGAGATCGGGATCACCCGAGAGAAGTTCAACCTACATC
CTCAATCCCGATCTATCCGAGATCCGAGGAATATCGAAATCGGGGCGCGCCTGGTGTACCGAGAACGATC
CTCTCAGTGCGAGTCTCGACGATCCATATCGTTGCTTGGCAGTCAGCCAGTCGGAATCCAGCTTGGGACC
CAGGAAGTCCAATCGTCAGATATTGTACTCAAGCCTGGTCACGGCAGCGTACCGATCTGTTTAAACCTAG
ATATTGATAGTCTGATCGGTCAACGTATAATCGAGTCCTAGCTTTTGCAAACATCTATCAAGAGACAGGA
TCAGCAGGAGGCTTTCGCATGAGTATTCAACATTTCCGTGTCGCCCTTATTCCCTTTTTTGCGGCATTTT
GCCTTCCTGTTTTTGCTCACCCAGAAACGCTGGTGAAAGTAAAAGATGCTGAAGATCAGTTGGGTGCGCG
AGTGGGTTACATCGAACTGGATCTCAACAGCGGTAAGATCCTTGAGAGTTTTCGCCCCGAAGAACGCTTT
CCAATGATGAGCACTTTTAAAGTTCTGCTATGTGGCGCGGTATTATCCCGTATTGACGCCGGGCAAGAGC
AACTCGGTCGCCGCATACACTATTCTCAGAATGACTTGGTTGAGTATTCACCAGTCACAGAAAAGCATCT
TACGGATGGCATGACAGTAAGAGAATTATGCAGTGCTGCCATAACCATGAGTGATAACACTGCGGCCAAC
TTACTTCTGACAACGATTGGAGGACCGAAGGAGCTAACCGCTTTTTTGCACAACATGGGGGATCATGTAA
CTCGCCTTGATCGTTGGGAACCGGAGCTGAATGAAGCCATACCAAACGACGAGCGTGACACCACGATGCC
TGTAGCAATGGCAACAACCTTGCGTAAACTATTAACTGGCGAACTACTTACTCTAGCTTCCCGGCAACAG
TTGATAGACTGGATGGAGGCGGATAAAGTTGCAGGACCACTTCTGCGCTCGGCCCTTCCGGCTGGCTGGT
TTATTGCTGATAAATCTGGAGCCGGTGAGCGTGGGTCTCGCGGTATCATTGCAGCACTGGGGCCAGATGG
TAAGCCCTCCCGTATCGTAGTTATCTACACGACGGGGAGTCAGGCAACTATGGATGAACGAAATAGACAG
ATCGCTGAGATAGGTGCCTCACTGATTAAGCATTGGTAACCGATTCTAGGTGCATTGGCGCAGAAAAAAA
TGCCTGATGCGACGCTGCGCGTCTTATACTCCCACATATGCCAGATTCAGCAACGGATACGGCTTCCCCA
ACTTGCCCACTTCCATACGTGTCCTCCTTACCAGAAATTTATCCTTAAGATCCCGAATCGTTTAAACTCG
ACTCTGGCTCTATCGAATCTCCGTCGTTTCGAGCTTACGCGAACAGCCGTGGCGCTCATTTGCTCGTCGG
GCATCGAATCTCGTCAGCTATCGTCAGCTTACCTTTTTGGCAGCGATCGCGGCTCCCGACATCTTGGACC
ATTAGCTCCACAGGTATCTTCTTCCCTCTAGTGGTCATAACAGCAGCTTCAGCTACCTCTCAATTCAAAA
AACCCCTCAAGACCCGTTTAGAGGCCCCAAGGGGTTATGCTATCAATCGTTGCGTTACACACACAAAAAA
CCAACACACATCCATCTTCGATGGATAGCGATTTTATTATCTAACTGCTGATCGAGTGTAGCCAGATCTA
GTAATCAATTACGGGGTCATTAGTTCATAGCCCATATATGGAGTTCCGCGTTACATAACTTACGGTAAAT
GGCCCGCCTGGCTGACCGCCCAACGACCCCCGCCCATTGACGTCAATAATGACGTATGTTCCCATAGTAA
CGCCAATAGGGACTTTCCATTGACGTCAATGGGTGGAGTATTTACGGTAAACTGCCCACTTGGCAGTACA
TCAAGTGTATCATATGCCAAGTACGCCCCCTATTGACGTCAATGACGGTAAATGGCCCGCCTGGCATTAT
GCCCAGTACATGACCTTATGGGACTTTCCTACTTGGCAGTACATCTACGTATTAGTCATCGCTATTACCA
TGCTGATGCGGTTTTGGCAGTACATCAATGGGCGTGGATAGCGGTTTGACTCACGGGGATTTCCAAGTCT
CCACCCCATTGACGTCAATGGGAGTTTGTTTTGGCACCAAAATCAACGGGACTTTCCAAAATGTCGTAAC
AACTCCGCCCCATTGACGCAAATGGGCGGTAGGCGTGTACGGTGGGAGGTCTATATAAGCAGAGCTGGTT
TAGTGAACCGTCAGATCGCCTGGAGACGCCATCCACGCTGTTTTGACCTCCATAGAAGACACCGGGACCG
ATCCAGCCTCCCCTCGAAGCTTACATGTGGTACCGAGCTCGGATCCTGAGAACTTCAGGGTGAGTCTATG
GGACCCTTGATGTTTTCTTTCCCCTTCTTTTCTATGGTTAAGTTCATGTCATAGGAAGGGGAGAAGTAAC
AGGGTACACATATTGACCAAATCAGGGTAATTTTGCATTTGTAATTTTAAAAAATGCTTTCTTCTTTTAA
TATACTTTTTTGTTTATCTTATTTCTAATACTTTCCCTAATCTCTTTCTTTCAGGGCAATAATGATACAA
TGTATCATGCCTCTTTGCACCATTCTAAAGAATAACAGTGATAATTTCTGGGTTAAGGCAATAGCAATAT
TTCTGCATATAAATATTTCTGCATATAAATTGTAACTGATGTAAGAGGTTTCATATTGCTAATAGCAGCT
ACAATCCAGCTACCATTCTGCTTTTATTTTATGGTTGGGATAAGGCTGGATTATTCTGAGTCCAAGCTAG
GCCCTTTTGCTAATCATGTTCATACCTCTTATCTTCCTCCCACAGCTCCTGGGCAACGTGCTGGTCTGTG
TGCTGGCCCATCACTTTGGCAAAGGCGGCCGC
Features (pLannotate 1.2.2; 21 found; start..end, strand, type, name):
      2..3766    +  CDS            S: SPIKE_SARS2 - Experimental evidence at protein level: Swiss-Prot protein existence level 1. [Spike glycoprotein]: May down-regulate host tetherin (BST2) by lysosomal degradation, thereby counteracting its antiviral activity. From Severe acute respiratory syndrome coronavirus 2 (2019-nCoV) (SARS-CoV-2).
   3840..4428    +  misc_feature   WPRE: woodchuck hepatitis virus posttranscriptional regulatory element
   4481..4602    -  polyA_signal   SV40 poly(A) signal: SV40 polyadenylation signal
   4625..4694    -  CDS            large T antigen (fragment): large T antigen from SV40 (simian virus 40)
   4717..4763    +  terminator     T7 terminator: transcription terminator for bacteriophage T7 RNA polymerase
   4793..4929    +  terminator     rrnG terminator: transcription terminator from the E. coli ribosomal RNA rrnG operon (Albrechtsen et al., 1991)
   4974..5045    +  misc_feature   3' β-globin insulator: insulator downstream of the human β-globin locus (Farrell et al., 2002)
   5090..5286    +  promoter       SV40 promoter: SV40 early promoter
   5300..6091    +  CDS            neo: KKA2_KLEPN - Also known as kan, nptII. Experimental evidence at protein level: Swiss-Prot protein existence level 1. Resistance to kanamycin, neomycin, paromomycin, ribostamycin, butirosin and gentamicin B. From Klebsiella pneumoniae.
   6105..6329    +  polyA_signal   bGH poly(A) signal: bovine growth hormone polyadenylation signal
   6525..7113    -  rep_origin     ori: high-copy-number ColE1/pMB1/pBR322/pUC origin of replication
   7285..7349    -  CDS            bla(M) (fragment): β-lactamase lacking the signal sequence; bla(M); allows cytosolic expression of β-lactamase
   7859..8719    +  CDS            AmpR: β-lactamase; bla; confers resistance to ampicillin, carbenicillin, and related antibiotics
   8732..8868    +  terminator     rrnG terminator: transcription terminator from the E. coli ribosomal RNA rrnG operon (Albrechtsen et al., 1991)
   9020..9091    +  misc_feature   5' β-globin insulator: insulator upstream of the human β-globin locus (Farrell et al., 2002)
   9096..9142    -  terminator     T7 terminator: transcription terminator for bacteriophage T7 RNA polymerase
   9160..9208    -  polyA_signal   poly(A) signal: synthetic polyadenylation signal
   9289..9592    +  enhancer       CMV enhancer: human cytomegalovirus immediate early enhancer
   9665..9682    -  promoter       CMV promoter (fragment): human cytomegalovirus (CMV) immediate early promoter
   9745..9796    +  promoter       CMVd2 promoter: truncated human cytomegalovirus (CMV) immediate early promoter that yields moderately reduced expression relative to the full-length promoter
   9930..10405   +  intron         β-globin intron: internally truncated intron from human β-globin
