[The description below was written by a language model from this plasmid's Addgene catalogue record and pLannotate feature annotations shown in this document.]
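Description:
pTwist-SARS-CoV-2 Spike-deltaC18 I332V (GTC) is a mammalian expression plasmid of about 10.5 kb, built on the Twist pTwist-CMV-BetaGlobin-WPRE-Neo backbone. It encodes the SARS-CoV-2 spike glycoprotein carrying an I332V substitution. The "(GTC)" in the name presumably denotes the valine codon used, and "deltaC18" indicates removal of the last 18 residues of the cytoplasmic tail, a truncation commonly used to improve spike incorporation into pseudotyped particles. The annotated spike reading frame spans roughly 3.8 kb, which is consistent with a slightly shortened protein. In bacteria the plasmid replicates from a high-copy ColE1/pUC-type origin and is selected with ampicillin through the AmpR β-lactamase gene.

The catalogue entry lists the promoter as CAG. The feature table instead shows a CMV enhancer with CMV promoter elements followed by a truncated human β-globin intron, which matches the backbone name, so the record is not fully self-consistent on this point. The intron sits upstream of the spike coding sequence and, together with the downstream WPRE, is expected to enhance transcript processing and expression. An SV40 polyadenylation signal is annotated just after the WPRE, although it is listed on the opposite strand. The expression unit is flanked by β-globin insulator elements, and bacterial T7 and rrnG terminators help isolate it from neighbouring transcription. A separate cassette of SV40 early promoter, neo and bGH poly(A) allows G418 selection in mammalian cells.

The stated purpose is pseudovirus production: the plasmid supplies the mutant spike as the envelope protein. It comes from a study of how SARS-CoV-2 evolution drives escape from mRNA vaccine-induced antibody immunity.
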