Addgene plasmid #212553: pTwist-SARS-CoV-2 Spike-deltaC18 I332V (GTC)
Purpose: Encodes SARS-CoV-2 spike I332V for pseudovirus production
Depositing lab: Alejandro Balazs. Depositing organization: Massachusetts General Hospital. Publication: Ongoing evolution of SARS-CoV-2 drives escape from mRNA vaccine-induced humoral immunity. Roederer AL, Cao Y, Denis KS, Sheehan ML, Li CJ, Lam EC, Gregory DJ, Poznansky MC, Iafrate AJ, Canaday DH, Gravenstein S, Garcia-Beltran WF, Balazs AB. medRxiv [Preprint]. 2024 Mar 7:2024.03.05.24303815. doi: 10.1101/2024.03.05.24303815. PubMed 38496628.
Backbone
  Vector backbone: pTwist-CMV-BetaGlobin-WPRE-Neo
  Backbone manufacturer: Twist
  Vector type: Mammalian Expression
Growth in bacteria
  Bacterial resistance: Ampicillin, 100 μg/mL
  Growth temperature: 37°C
  Growth strain: DH5alpha
  Copy number: High Copy
Gene/Insert
  Gene/Insert name: SARS-CoV-2 Spike I332V
  Species: Severe acute respiratory syndrome coronavirus 2
  Mutation: I332V
  Entrez Gene: S (a.k.a. GU280_gp02, spike glycoprotein)
  Promoter: CAG
  Cloning method: Ligation Independent Cloning
Terms and licenses: Academic/Nonprofit Terms; Industry Terms: Not Available to Industry
Depositor comments: Please visit https://www.medrxiv.org/content/10.1101/2024.03.05.24303815v1 for medRxiv preprint.
How to cite: pTwist-SARS-CoV-2 Spike-deltaC18 I332V (GTC) was a gift from Alejandro Balazs (Addgene plasmid # 212553 ; http://n2t.net/addgene:212553 ; RRID:Addgene_212553)
